Addgene plasmid #136946: pJBL7007
Purpose: Malachite green aptamer with stability hairpin, bacterial promoter
Depositing lab: Julius Lucks. Depositing organization: Northwestern University. Publication: Deconstructing Cell-Free Extract Preparation for in Vitro Activation of Transcriptional Genetic Circuitry. Silverman AD, Kelley-Loughnane N, Lucks JB, Jewett MC. ACS Synth Biol. 2019 Feb 15;8(2):403-414. doi: 10.1021/acssynbio.8b00430. Epub 2019 Jan 29. PubMed 30596483.
Backbone
  Vector backbone: pUC19
  Backbone size w/o insert (bp): 2862
  Total vector size (bp): 3024
  Vector type: Bacterial Expression, Synthetic Biology
Growth in bacteria
  Bacterial resistance: Ampicillin, 100 μg/mL
  Growth temperature: 37°C
  Growth strain: DH5alpha
  Copy number: High Copy
Gene/Insert
  Gene/Insert name: malachite green aptamer (MGA)
  Species: Synthetic
  Insert size (bp): 162
  Promoter: J23119
  Cloning method: Gibson Cloning
  Sequencing primers: 5′ TCACGACGTTGTAAAACGAC; 3′ CAGGAAACAGCTATGAC
Terms and licenses: Academic/Nonprofit Terms; Industry Terms: Not Available to Industry
How to cite: pJBL7007 was a gift from Julius Lucks (Addgene plasmid # 136946 ; http://n2t.net/addgene:136946 ; RRID:Addgene_136946)
