[The description below was written by a language model from this plasmid's Addgene catalogue record and pLannotate feature annotations shown in this document.]
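Description:
pJBL7007 is a small (about 3.0 kb) bacterial expression and synthetic-biology plasmid built on the pUC19 backbone. It replicates from the high-copy ColE1/pUC origin and is selected with ampicillin through the β-lactamase (AmpR) gene and its native promoter. Backbone remnants appear in the annotation as well, including fragments of lacZα, the pUC multiple cloning site, the lac promoter/operator and CAP site, plus short rop, bom and lacI fragments. None of these has a designed role in the construct.

The payload is a synthetic 162 bp insert, introduced by Gibson assembly, that encodes the malachite green aptamer (MGA) together with a stabilising hairpin. It is transcribed from J23119, a strong constitutive E. coli σ70 consensus promoter from the Registry of Standard Biological Parts. The aptamer itself is not called by the automated annotation, but it presumably lies in the unannotated gap between the promoter and the next feature. Downstream, the table marks a hepatitis delta virus ribozyme, which would self-cleave to give the transcript a defined 3′ end, followed by a T7 terminator. A short "SET1" coding fragment just before the terminator is most likely a sequence-similarity hit to T7-derived terminator-flanking sequence rather than a functional tag, since the product here is a non-coding RNA.

The malachite green aptamer becomes fluorescent when it binds the malachite green dye, so the plasmid serves as a direct RNA-level reporter of transcription by the native bacterial polymerase, with no need for translation. The associated publication concerns the preparation of cell-free extracts for in vitro activation of transcriptional genetic circuits, consistent with use as a readout of endogenous transcription activity in E. coli lysates.
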