Features (pLannotate 1.2.2; 15 found; start..end, strand, type, name):
     36..70      +  promoter       J23119(SpeI) promoter: bacterial promoter (Registry of Standard Biological Parts BBa J23119) modified to end with an SpeI site
    147..238     +  ncRNA          HDV ribozyme: Accession: RF00094 - Hepatitis delta virus ribozyme
    245..294     +  CDS            SET1 (fragment): solubility-enhancement tag derived from T7 phage gene 10B
    302..349     +  terminator     T7 terminator: transcription terminator for bacteriophage T7 RNA polymerase
    378..412     +  misc_feature   MCS (fragment): pUC18/19 multiple cloning site
    449..465     -  protein_bind   lac operator: The lac repressor binds to the lac operator to inhibit transcription in E. coli. This inhibition can be relieved by adding lactose or isopropyl-β-D-thiogalactopyranoside (IPTG). lac repressor encoded by lacI
    473..503     -  promoter       lac promoter: promoter for the E. coli lac operon
    518..539     -  protein_bind   CAP binding site: CAP binding activates transcription in the presence of cAMP. E. coli catabolite activator protein
    552..644     -  CDS            lacI (fragment): lac repressor; lacI; The lac repressor binds to the lac operator to inhibit transcription in E. coli. This inhibition can be relieved by adding lactose or isopropyl-β-D-thiogalactopyranoside (IPTG).
    826..1414    -  rep_origin     ori: high-copy-number ColE1/pMB1/pBR322/pUC origin of replication
   1585..2445    -  CDS            AmpR: β-lactamase; bla; confers resistance to ampicillin, carbenicillin, and related antibiotics
   2446..2550    -  promoter       AmpR promoter: bla
   2645..2680    +  CDS            rop (fragment): Rop protein, which maintains plasmids at low copy number; rop
   2782..2881    +  misc_feature   bom (fragment): basis of mobility region from pBR322
   2887..21      -  CDS            lacZα (fragment) (across the origin): LacZα fragment of β-galactosidase; lacZ fragment
>Addgene plasmid #136946 | pJBL7007 | addgene full sequence | sequence record 272106 | Addgene NGS Result
GTAAAACGACGGCCAGTGAATTCGAGCTCGGTACCTTGACAGCTAGCTCAGTCCTAGGTATAATACTAGT
ACGTCGACTCTCGAGTGAGATTGTTGACGGTACCGTATTTTGGGATCCCGACTGGCGAGAGCCAGGTAAC
GAATGGATCGGGTCGGCATGGCATCTCCACCTCCTCGCGGTCCGACCTGGGCATCCGAAGGAGGACGTCG
TCCACTCGGATGGCTAAGGGAGAGCTCGGATCCGGCTGCTAACAAAGCCCGAAAGGAAGCTGAGTTGGCT
GCTGCCACCGCTGAGCAATAACTAGCATAACCCCTTGGGGCCTCTAAACGGGTCTTGAGGGGTTTTTTGC
TGAAAGGAGGAACTATATCCGGATCGAGATCCTCTAGAGTCGACCTGCAGGCATGCAAGCTTGGCGTAAT
CATGGTCATAGCTGTTTCCTGTGTGAAATTGTTATCCGCTCACAATTCCACACAACATACGAGCCGGAAG
CATAAAGTGTAAAGCCTGGGGTGCCTAATGAGTGAGCTAACTCACATTAATTGCGTTGCGCTCACTGCCC
GCTTTCCAGTCGGGAAACCTGTCGTGCCAGCTGCATTAATGAATCGGCCAACGCGCGGGGAGAGGCGGTT
TGCGTATTGGGCGCTCTTCCGCTTCCTCGCTCACTGACTCGCTGCGCTCGGTCGTTCGGCTGCGGCGAGC
GGTATCAGCTCACTCAAAGGCGGTAATACGGTTATCCACAGAATCAGGGGATAACGCAGGAAAGAACATG
TGAGCAAAAGGCCAGCAAAGGCCAGGAACCGTAAAAAGGCCGCGTTGCTGGCGTTTTTCCATAGGCTCCG
CCCCCCTGACGAGCATCACAAAAATCGACGCTCAAGTCAGAGGTGGCGAAACCCGACAGGACTATAAAGA
TACCAGGCGTTTCCCCCTGGAAGCTCCCTCGTGCGCTCTCCTGTTCCGACCCTGCCGCTTACCGGATACC
TGTCCGCCTTTCTCCCTTCGGGAAGCGTGGCGCTTTCTCATAGCTCACGCTGTAGGTATCTCAGTTCGGT
GTAGGTCGTTCGCTCCAAGCTGGGCTGTGTGCACGAACCCCCCGTTCAGCCCGACCGCTGCGCCTTATCC
GGTAACTATCGTCTTGAGTCCAACCCGGTAAGACACGACTTATCGCCACTGGCAGCAGCCACTGGTAACA
GGATTAGCAGAGCGAGGTATGTAGGCGGTGCTACAGAGTTCTTGAAGTGGTGGCCTAACTACGGCTACAC
TAGAAGAACAGTATTTGGTATCTGCGCTCTGCTGAAGCCAGTTACCTTCGGAAAAAGAGTTGGTAGCTCT
TGATCCGGCAAACAAACCACCGCTGGTAGCGGTGGTTTTTTTGTTTGCAAGCAGCAGATTACGCGCAGAA
AAAAAGGATCTCAAGAAGATCCTTTGATCTTTTCTACGGGGTCTGACGCTCAGTGGAACGAAAACTCACG
TTAAGGGATTTTGGTCATGAGATTATCAAAAAGGATCTTCACCTAGATCCTTTTAAATTAAAAATGAAGT
TTTAAATCAATCTAAAGTATATATGAGTAAACTTGGTCTGACAGTTACCAATGCTTAATCAGTGAGGCAC
CTATCTCAGCGATCTGTCTATTTCGTTCATCCATAGTTGCCTGACTCCCCGTCGTGTAGATAACTACGAT
ACGGGAGGGCTTACCATCTGGCCCCAGTGCTGCAATGATACCGCGAGACCCACGCTCACCGGCTCCAGAT
TTATCAGCAATAAACCAGCCAGCCGGAAGGGCCGAGCGCAGAAGTGGTCCTGCAACTTTATCCGCCTCCA
TCCAGTCTATTAATTGTTGCCGGGAAGCTAGAGTAAGTAGTTCGCCAGTTAATAGTTTGCGCAACGTTGT
TGCCATTGCTACAGGCATCGTGGTGTCACGCTCGTCGTTTGGTATGGCTTCATTCAGCTCCGGTTCCCAA
CGATCAAGGCGAGTTACATGATCCCCCATGTTGTGCAAAAAAGCGGTTAGCTCCTTCGGTCCTCCGATCG
TTGTCAGAAGTAAGTTGGCCGCAGTGTTATCACTCATGGTTATGGCAGCACTGCATAATTCTCTTACTGT
CATGCCATCCGTAAGATGCTTTTCTGTGACTGGTGAGTACTCAACCAAGTCATTCTGAGAATAGTGTATG
CGGCGACCGAGTTGCTCTTGCCCGGCGTCAATACGGGATAATACCGCGCCACATAGCAGAACTTTAAAAG
TGCTCATCATTGGAAAACGTTCTTCGGGGCGAAAACTCTCAAGGATCTTACCGCTGTTGAGATCCAGTTC
GATGTAACCCACTCGTGCACCCAACTGATCTTCAGCATCTTTTACTTTCACCAGCGTTTCTGGGTGAGCA
AAAACAGGAAGGCAAAATGCCGCAAAAAAGGGAATAAGGGCGACACGGAAATGTTGAATACTCATACTCT
TCCTTTTTCAATATTATTGAAGCATTTATCAGGGTTATTGTCTCATGAGCGGATACATATTTGAATGTAT
TTAGAAAAATAAACAAATAGGGGTTCCGCGCACATTTCCCCGAAAAGTGCCACCTGACGTCTAAGAAACC
ATTATTATCATGACATTAACCTATAAAAATAGGCGTATCACGAGGCCCTTTCGTCTCGCGCGTTTCGGTG
ATGACGGTGAAAACCTCTGACACATGCAGCTCCCGGAGACGGTCACAGCTTGTCTGTAAGCGGATGCCGG
GAGCAGACAAGCCCGTCAGGGCGCGTCAGCGGGTGTTGGCGGGTGTCGGGGCTGGCTTAACTATGCGGCA
TCAGAGCAGATTGTACTGAGAGTGCACCATATGCGGTGTGAAATACCGCACAGATGCGTAAGGAGAAAAT
ACCGCATCAGGCGCCATTCGCCATTCAGGCTGCGCAACTGTTGGGAAGGGCGATCGGTGCGGGCCTCTTC
GCTATTACGCCAGCTGGCGAAAGGGGGATGTGCTGCAAGGCGATTAAGTTGGGTAACGCCAGGGTTTTCC
CAGTCACGACGTT
