>Addgene plasmid #136946 | pJBL7007 | depositor partial sequence | sequence record 264425 | pJBL7007 sequence 3024 bps
TGCCGCAAAAAAGGGAATAAGGGCGACACGGAAATGTTGAATACTCATACTCTTCCTTTTTCAATATTAT
TGAAGCATTTATCAGGGTTATTGTCTCATGAGCGGATACATATTTGAATGTATTTAGAAAAATAAACAAA
TAGGGGTTCCGCGCACATTTCCCCGAAAAGTGCCACCTGACGTCTAAGAAACCATTATTATCATGACATT
AACCTATAAAAATAGGCGTATCACGAGGCCCTTTCGTCTCGCGCGTTTCGGTGATGACGGTGAAAACCTC
TGACACATGCAGCTCCCGGAGACGGTCACAGCTTGTCTGTAAGCGGATGCCGGGAGCAGACAAGCCCGTC
AGGGCGCGTCAGCGGGTGTTGGCGGGTGTCGGGGCTGGCTTAACTATGCGGCATCAGAGCAGATTGTACT
GAGAGTGCACCATATGCGGTGTGAAATACCGCACAGATGCGTAAGGAGAAAATACCGCATCAGGCGCCAT
TCGCCATTCAGGCTGCGCAACTGTTGGGAAGGGCGATCGGTGCGGGCCTCTTCGCTATTACGCCAGCTGG
CGAAAGGGGGATGTGCTGCAAGGCGATTAAGTTGGGTAACGCCAGGGTTTTCCCAGTCACGACGTTGTAA
AACGACGGCCAGTGAATTCGAGCTCGGTACCTTGACAGCTAGCTCAGTCCTAGGTATAATACTAGTACGT
CGACTCTCGAGTGAGATTGTTGACGGTACCGTATTTTGGGATCCCGACTGGCGAGAGCCAGGTAACGAAT
GGATCGGGTCGGCATGGCATCTCCACCTCCTCGCGGTCCGACCTGGGCATCCGAAGGAGGACGTCGTCCA
CTCGGATGGCTAAGGGAGAGCTCGGATCCGGCTGCTAACAAAGCCCGAAAGGAAGCTGAGTTGGCTGCTG
CCACCGCTGAGCAATAACTAGCATAACCCCTTGGGGCCTCTAAACGGGTCTTGAGGGGTTTTTTGCTGAA
AGGAGGAACTATATCCGGATCGAGATCCTCTAGAGTCGACCTGCAGGCATGCAAGCTTGGCGTAATCATG
GTCATAGCTGTTTCCTGTGTGAAATTGTTATCCGCTCACAATTCCACACAACATACGAGCCGGAAGCATA
AAGTGTAAAGCCTGGGGTGCCTAATGAGTGAGCTAACTCACATTAATTGCGTTGCGCTCACTGCCCGCTT
TCCAGTCGGGAAACCTGTCGTGCCAGCTGCATTAATGAATCGGCCAACGCGCGGGGAGAGGCGGTTTGCG
TATTGGGCGCTCTTCCGCTTCCTCGCTCACTGACTCGCTGCGCTCGGTCGTTCGGCTGCGGCGAGCGGTA
TCAGCTCACTCAAAGGCGGTAATACGGTTATCCACAGAATCAGGGGATAACGCAGGAAAGAACATGTGAG
CAAAAGGCCAGCAAAAGGCCAGGAACCGTAAAAAGGCCGCGTTGCTGGCGTTTTTCCATAGGCTCCGCCC
CCCTGACGAGCATCACAAAAATCGACGCTCAAGTCAGAGGTGGCGAAACCCGACAGGACTATAAAGATAC
CAGGCGTTTCCCCCTGGAAGCTCCCTCGTGCGCTCTCCTGTTCCGACCCTGCCGCTTACCGGATACCTGT
CCGCCTTTCTCCCTTCGGGAAGCGTGGCGCTTTCTCATAGCTCACGCTGTAGGTATCTCAGTTCGGTGTA
GGTCGTTCGCTCCAAGCTGGGCTGTGTGCACGAACCCCCCGTTCAGCCCGACCGCTGCGCCTTATCCGGT
AACTATCGTCTTGAGTCCAACCCGGTAAGACACGACTTATCGCCACTGGCAGCAGCCACTGGTAACAGGA
TTAGCAGAGCGAGGTATGTAGGCGGTGCTACAGAGTTCTTGAAGTGGTGGCCTAACTACGGCTACACTAG
AAGAACAGTATTTGGTATCTGCGCTCTGCTGAAGCCAGTTACCTTCGGAAAAAGAGTTGGTAGCTCTTGA
TCCGGCAAACAAACCACCGCTGGTAGCGGTGGTTTTTTTGTTTGCAAGCAGCAGATTACGCGCAGAAAAA
AAGGATCTCAAGAAGATCCTTTGATCTTTTCTACGGGGTCTGACGCTCAGTGGAACGAAAACTCACGTTA
AGGGATTTTGGTCATGAGATTATCAAAAAGGATCTTCACCTAGATCCTTTTAAATTAAAAATGAAGTTTT
AAATCAATCTAAAGTATATATGAGTAAACTTGGTCTGACAGTTACCAATGCTTAATCAGTGAGGCACCTA
TCTCAGCGATCTGTCTATTTCGTTCATCCATAGTTGCCTGACTCCCCGTCGTGTAGATAACTACGATACG
GGAGGGCTTACCATCTGGCCCCAGTGCTGCAATGATACCGCGAGACCCACGCTCACCGGCTCCAGATTTA
TCAGCAATAAACCAGCCAGCCGGAAGGGCCGAGCGCAGAAGTGGTCCTGCAACTTTATCCGCCTCCATCC
AGTCTATTAATTGTTGCCGGGAAGCTAGAGTAAGTAGTTCGCCAGTTAATAGTTTGCGCAACGTTGTTGC
CATTGCTACAGGCATCGTGGTGTCACGCTCGTCGTTTGGTATGGCTTCATTCAGCTCCGGTTCCCAACGA
TCAAGGCGAGTTACATGATCCCCCATGTTGTGCAAAAAAGCGGTTAGCTCCTTCGGTCCTCCGATCGTTG
TCAGAAGTAAGTTGGCCGCAGTGTTATCACTCATGGTTATGGCAGCACTGCATAATTCTCTTACTGTCAT
GCCATCCGTAAGATGCTTTTCTGTGACTGGTGAGTACTCAACCAAGTCATTCTGAGAATAGTGTATGCGG
CGACCGAGTTGCTCTTGCCCGGCGTCAATACGGGATAATACCGCGCCACATAGCAGAACTTTAAAAGTGC
TCATCATTGGAAAACGTTCTTCGGGGCGAAAACTCTCAAGGATCTTACCGCTGTTGAGATCCAGTTCGAT
GTAACCCACTCGTGCACCCAACTGATCTTCAGCATCTTTTACTTTCACCAGCGTTTCTGGGTGAGCAAAA
ACAGGAAGGCAAAA
